>Addgene plasmid #116720 | pHAGE-CCDC28A | addgene full sequence | sequence record 241013 | Addgene NGS Result
TGGAAGGGCTAATTCACTCCCAAAGAAGACAAGATATCCTTGATCTGTGGATCTACCACACACAAGGCTA
CTTCCCTGATTAGCAGAACTACACACCAGGGCCAGGGGTCAGATATCCACTGACCTTTGGATGGTGCTAC
AAGCTAGTACCAGTTGAGCCAGATAAGGTAGAAGAGGCCAATAAAGGAGAGAACACCAGCTTGTTACACC
CTGTGAGCCTGCATGGGATGGATGACCCGGAGAGAGAAGTGTTAGAGTGGAGGTTTGACAGCCGCCTAGC
ATTTCATCACGTGGCCCGAGAGCTGCATCCGGAGTACTTCAAGAACTGCTGATATCGAGCTTGCTACAAG
GGACTTTCCGCTGGGGACTTTCCAGGGAGGCGTGGCCTGGGCGGGACTGGGGAGTGGCGAGCCCTCAGAT
CCTGCATATAAGCAGCTGCTTTTTGCCTGTACTGGGTCTCTCTGGTTAGACCAGATCTGAGCCTGGGAGC
TCTCTGGCTAACTAGGGAACCCACTGCTTAAGCCTCAATAAAGCTTGCCTTGAGTGCTTCAAGTAGTGTG
TGCCCGTCTGTTGTGTGACTCTGGTAACTAGAGATCCCTCAGACCCTTTTAGTCAGTGTGGAAAATCTCT
AGCAGTGGCGCCCGAACAGGGACTTGAAAGCGAAAGGGAAACCAGAGGAGCTCTCTCGACGCAGGACTCG
GCTTGCTGAAGCGCGCACGGCAAGAGGCGAGGGGCGGCGACTGGTGAGTACGCCAAAAATTTTGACTAGC
GGAGGCTAGAAGGAGAGAGATGGGTGCGAGAGCGTCAGTATTAAGCGGGGGAGAATTAGATCGCGATGGG
AAAAAATTCGGTTAAGGCCAGGGGGAAAGAAAAAATATAAATTAAAACATATAGTATGGGCAAGCAGGGA
GCTAGAACGATTCGCAGTTAATCCTGGCCTGTTAGAAACATCAGAAGGCTGTAGACAAATACTGGGACAG
CTACAACCATCCCTTCAGACAGGATCAGAAGAACTTAGATCATTATATAATACAGTAGCAACCCTCTATT
GTGTGCATCAAAGGATAGAGATAAAAGACACCAAGGAAGCTTTAGACAAGATAGAGGAAGAGCAAAACAA
AAGTAAGACCACCGCACAGCAAGCGGCCGGCCGCTGATCTTCAGACCTGGAGGAGGAGATATGAGGGACA
ATTGGAGAAGTGAATTATATAAATATAAAGTAGTAAAAATTGAACCATTAGGAGTAGCACCCACCAAGGC
AAAGAGAAGAGTGGTGCAGAGAGAAAAAAGAGCAGTGGGAATAGGAGCTTTGTTCCTTGGGTTCTTGGGA
GCAGCAGGAAGCACTATGGGCGCAGCGTCAATGACGCTGACGGTACAGGCCAGACAATTATTGTCTGGTA
TAGTGCAGCAGCAGAACAATTTGCTGAGGGCTATTGAGGCGCAACAGCATCTGTTGCAACTCACAGTCTG
GGGCATCAAGCAGCTCCAGGCAAGAATCCTGGCTGTGGAAAGATACCTAAAGGATCAACAGCTCCTGGGG
ATTTGGGGTTGCTCTGGAAAACTCATTTGCACCACTGCTGTGCCTTGGAATGCTAGTTGGAGTAATAAAT
CTCTGGAACAGATTTGGAATCACACGACCTGGATGGAGTGGGACAGAGAAATTAACAATTACACAAGCTT
AATACACTCCTTAATTGAAGAATCGCAAAACCAGCAAGAAAAGAATGAACAAGAATTATTGGAATTAGAT
AAATGGGCAAGTTTGTGGAATTGGTTTAACATAACAAATTGGCTGTGGTATATAAAATTATTCATAATGA
TAGTAGGAGGCTTGGTAGGTTTAAGAATAGTTTTTGCTGTACTTTCTATAGTGAATAGAGTTAGGCAGGG
ATATTCACCATTATCGTTTCAGACCCACCTCCCAACCCCGAGGGGACCCGACAGGCCCGAAGGAATAGAA
GAAGAAGGTGGAGAGAGAGACAGAGACAGATCCATTCGATTAGTGAACGGATCTCGACGGTATCGCCGAA
TTCACAAATGGCAGTATTCATCCACAATTTTAAAAGAAAAGGGGGGATTGGGGGGTACAGTGCAGGGGAA
AGAATAGTAGACATAATAGCAACAGACATACAAACTAAAGAATTACAAAAACAAATTACAAAAATTCAAA
ATTTTCGGGTTTATTACAGGGACAGCAGAGATCCAGTTTGGACTAGTCGTGAGGCTCCGGTGCCCGTCAG
TGGGCAGAGCGCACATCGCCCACAGTCCCCGAGAAGTTGGGGGGAGGGGTCGGCAATTGAACCGGTGCCT
AGAGAAGGTGGCGCGGGGTAAACTGGGAAAGTGATGTCGTGTACTGGCTCCGCCTTTTTCCCGAGGGTGG
GGGAGAACCGTATATAAGTGCAGTAGTCGCCGTGAACGTTCTTTTTCGCAACGGGTTTGCCGCCAGAACA
CAGGTAAGTGCCGTGTGTGGTTCCCGCGGGCCTGGCCTCTTTACGGGTTATGGCCCTTGCGTGCCTTGAA
TTACTTCCACCTGGCTGCAGTACGTGATTCTTGATCCCGAGCTTCGGGTTGGAAGTGGGTGGGAGAGTTC
GAGGCCTTGCGCTTAAGGAGCCCCTTCGCCTCGTGCTTGAGTTGAGGCCTGGCCTGGGCGCTGGGGCCGC
CGCGTGCGAATCTGGTGGCACCTTCGCGCCTGTCTCGCTGCTTTCGATAAGTCTCTAGCCATTTAAAATT
TTTGATGACCTGCTGCGACGCTTTTTTTCTGGCAAGATAGTCTTGTAAATGCGGGCCAAGATCTGCACAC
TGGTATTTCGGTTTTTGGGGCCGCGGGCGGCGACGGGGCCCGTGCGTCCCAGCGCACATGTTCGGCGAGG
CGGGGCCTGCGAGCGCGGCCACCGAGAATCGGACGGGGGTAGTCTCAAGCTGGCCGGCCTGCTCTGGTGC
CTGGCCTCGCGCCGCCGTGTATCGCCCCGCCCTGGGCGGCAAGGCTGGCCCGGTCGGCACCAGTTGCGTG
AGCGGAAAGATGGCCGCTTCCCGGCCCTGCTGCAGGGAGCTCAAAATGGAGGACGCGGCGCTCGGGAGAG
CGGGCGGGTGAGTCACCCACACAAAGGAAAAGGGCCTTTCCGTCCTCAGCCGTCGCTTCATGTGACTCCA
CGGAGTACCGGGCGCCGTCCAGGCACCTCGATTAGTTCTCGAGCTTTTGGAGTACGTCGTCTTTAGGTTG
GGGGGAGGGGTTTTATGCGATGGAGTTTCCCCACACTGAGTGGGTGGAGACTGAAGTTAGGCCAGCTTGG
CACTTGATGTAATTCTCCTTGGAATTTGCCCTTTTTGAGTTTGGATCTTGGTTCATTCTCAAGCCTCAGA
CAGTGGTTCAAAGTTTTTTTCTTCCATTTCAGGTGTCGTGAAGCGGCCCTGCAGATATCAACAAGTTTGT
ACAAAAAAGCAGGCACCATGCCAAAAAAAAATGCCATTCCAGTGAGTAAAAGCACAGGGTTTTCAAATCC
TGCATCACAGTCAACTTCACAGCGACCAAAGTTAAAAAGAGTGATGAAAGAAAAGACCAAACCTCAGGGT
GGAGAGGGCAAAGGCGCTCAGTCAACTCCGATCCAGCACTCCTTCCTCACTGATGTCTCAGATGTTCAGG
AGATGGAGAGAGGGCTGCTCAGTCTTTTGAATGATTTCCACTCTGGAAAACTTCAAGCATTTGGAAATGA
ATGTTCCATTGAACAGATGGAACATGTTCGGGGAATGCAGGAGAAATTAGCTCGCTTGAATTTGGAGCTC
TATGGGGAGTTAGAGGAACTTCCTGAGGATAAGAGAAAAACAGCCAGTGACTCCAATCTGGATAGGCTTC
TGTCAGATTTAGAAGAATTGAATTCTTCCATACAAAAACTCCATTTGGCAGATGCACAAGATGTTCCAAA
TACTTCTGCTAGCTAGAACCCAGCTTTCTTGTACAAAGTGGTTGATATCCAGCACAGTGGCGGCCGCTCG
AGTCTAGAGGGCCCGCGGTTCGAAGGTAAGCCTATCCCTAACCCTCTCCTCGGTCTCGATTCTACGCGTA
CCGGTTAGTAATGAGATCCCTCCCCCCCCCNTAACGTTACTGGCCGAAGCCGCTTGGAATAAGGCCGGTG
TGCGTTTGTCTATATGTTATTTTCCACCATATTGCCGTCTTTTGGCAATGTGAGGGCCCGGAAACCTGGC
CCTGTCTTCTTGACGAGCATTCCTAGGGGTCTTTCCCCTCTCGCCAAAGGAATGCAAGGTCTGTTGAATG
TCGTGAAGGAAGCAGTTCCTCTGGAAGCTTCTTGAAGACAAACAACGTCTGTAGCGACCCTTTGCAGGCA
GCGGAACCCCCCACCTGGCGACAGGTGCCTCTGCGGCCAAAAGCCACGTGTATAAGATACACCTGCAAAG
GCGGCACAACCCCAGTGCCACGTTGTGAGTTGGATAGTTGTGGAAAGAGTCAAATGGCTCTCCTCAAGCG
TATTCAACAAGGGGCTGAAGGATGCCCAGAAGGTACCCCATTGTATGGGATCTGATCTGGGGCCTCGGTG
CACATGCTTTACATGTGTTTAGTCGAGGTTAAAAAAACGTCTAGGCCCCCCGAACCACGGGGACGTGGTT
TTCCTTTGAAAAACACGATGATAATATGGCCACACATATGGTGAGCAAGGGCGAGGAGCTGTTCACCGGG
GTGGTGCCCATCCTGGTCGAGCTGGACGGCGACGTAAACGGCCACAAGTTCAGCGTGTCCGGCGAGGGCG
AGGGCGATGCCACCTACGGCAAGCTGACCCTGAAGTTCATCTGCACCACCGGCAAGCTGCCCGTGCCCTG
GCCCACCCTCGTGACCACCCTGACCTACGGCGTGCAGTGCTTCAGCCGCTACCCCGACCACATGAAGCAG
CACGACTTCTTCAAGTCCGCCATGCCCGAAGGCTACGTCCAGGAGCGCACCATCTTCTTCAAGGACGACG
GCAACTACAAGACCCGCGCCGAGGTGAAGTTCGAGGGCGACACCCTGGTGAACCGCATCGAGCTGAAGGG
CATCGACTTCAAGGAGGACGGCAACATCCTGGGGCACAAGCTGGAGTACAACTACAACAGCCACAACGTC
TATATCATGGCCGACAAGCAGAAGAACGGCATCAAGGTGAACTTCAAGATCCGCCACAACATCGAGGACG
GCAGCGTGCAGCTCGCCGACCACTACCAGCAGAACACCCCCATCGGCGACGGCCCCGTGCTGCTGCCCGA
CAACCACTACCTGAGCACCCAGTCCGCCCTGAGCAAAGACCCCAACGAGAAGCGCGATCACATGGTCCTG
CTGGAGTTCGTGACCGCCGCCGGGATCACTCTCGGCATGGACGAGCTGTACAAGTAAATCGATAGATCCT
AATCAACCTCTGGATTACAAAATTTGTGAAAGATTGACTGGTATTCTTAACTATGTTGCTCCTTTTACGC
TATGTGGATACGCTGCTTTAATGCCTTTGTATCATGCTATTGCTTCCCGTATGGCTTTCATTTTCTCCTC
CTTGTATAAATCCTGGTTGCTGTCTCTTTATGAGGAGTTGTGGCCCGTTGTCAGGCAACGTGGCGTGGTG
TGCACTGTGTTTGCTGACGCAACCCCCACTGGTTGGGGCATTGCCACCACCTGTCAGCTCCTTTCCGGGA
CTTTCGCTTTCCCCCTCCCTATTGCCACGGCGGAACTCATCGCCGCCTGCCTTGCCCGCTGCTGGACAGG
GGCTCGGCTGTTGGGCACTGACAATTCCGTGGTGTTGTCGGGGAAATCATCGTCCTTTCCTTGGCTGCTC
GCCTGTGTTGCCACCTGGATTCTGCGCGGGACGTCCTTCTGCTACGTCCCTTCGGCCCTCAATCCAGCGG
ACCTTCCTTCCCGCGGCCTGCTGCCGGCTCTGCGGCCTCTTCCGCGTCTTCGCCTTCGCCCTCAGACGAG
TCGGATCTCCCTTTGGGCCGCCTCCCCGCCTGAGATCCTTTAAGACCAATGACTTACAAGGCAGCTGTAG
ATCTTAGCCACTTTTTAAAAGAAAAGGGGGGACTGGAAGGGCTAATTCACTCCCAACGAAGACAAGATCT
GCTTTTTGCTTGTACTGGGTCTCTCTGGTTAGACCAGATCTGAGCCTGGGAGCTCTCTGGCTAACTAGGG
AACCCACTGCTTAAGCCTCAATAAAGCTTGCCTTGAGTGCTTCAAGTAGTGTGTGCCCGTCTGTTGTGTG
ACTCTGGTAACTAGAGATCCCTCAGACCCTTTTAGTCAGTGTGGAAAATCTCTAGCAGTAGTAGTTCATG
TCATCTTATTATTCAGTATTTATAACTTGCAAAGAAATGAATATCAGAGAGTGAGAGGCCCGGGTTAATT
AAGGAAAGGGCTAGATCATTCTTGAAGACGAAAGGGCCTCGTGATACGCCTATTTTTATAGGTTAATGTC
ATGATAATAATGGTTTCTTAGACGTCAGGTGGCACTTTTCGGGGAAATGTGCGCGGAACCCCTATTTGTT
TATTTTTCTAAATACATTCAAATATGTATCCGCTCATGAGACAATAACCCTGATAAATGCTTCAATAATA
TTGAAAAAGGAAGAGTATGAGTATTCAACATTTCCGTGTCGCCCTTATTCCCTTTTTTGCGGCATTTTGC
CTTCCTGTTTTTGCTCACCCAGAAACGCTGGTGAAAGTAAAAGATGCTGAAGATCAGTTGGGTGCACGAG
TGGGTTACATCGAACTGGATCTCAACAGCGGTAAGATCCTTGAGAGTTTTCGCCCCGAAGAACGTTTTCC
AATGATGAGCACTTTTAAAGTTCTGCTATGTGGCGCGGTATTATCCCGTGTTGACGCCGGGCAAGAGCAA
CTCGGTCGCCGCATACACTATTCTCAGAATGACTTGGTTGAGTACTCACCAGTCACAGAAAAGCATCTTA
CGGATGGCATGACAGTAAGAGAATTATGCAGTGCTGCCATAACCATGAGTGATAACACTGCGGCCAACTT
ACTTCTGACAACGATCGGAGGACCGAAGGAGCTAACCGCTTTTTTGCACAACATGGGGGATCATGTAACT
CGCCTTGATCGTTGGGAACCGGAGCTGAATGAAGCCATACCAAACGACGAGCGTGACACCACGATGCCTG
TAGCAATGGCAACAACGTTGCGCAAACTATTAACTGGCGAACTACTTACTCTAGCTTCCCGGCAACAATT
AATAGACTGGATGGAGGCGGATAAAGTTGCAGGACCACTTCTGCGCTCGGCCCTTCCGGCTGGCTGGTTT
ATTGCTGATAAATCTGGAGCCGGTGAGCGTGGGTCTCGCGGTATCATTGCAGCACTGGGGCCAGATGGTA
AGCCCTCCCGTATCGTAGTTATCTACACGACGGGGAGTCAGGCAACTATGGATGAACGAAATAGACAGAT
CGCTGAGATAGGTGCCTCACTGATTAAGCATTGGTAACTGTCAGACCAAGTTTACTCATATATACTTTAG
ATTGATTTAAAACTTCATTTTTAATTTAAAAGGATCTAGGTGAAGATCCTTTTTGATAATCTCATGACCA
AAATCCCTTAACGTGAGTTTTCGTTCCACTGAGCGTCAGACCCCGTAGAAAAGATCAAAGGATCTTCTTG
AGATCCTTTTTTTCTGCGCGTAATCTGCTGCTTGCAAACAAAAAAACCACCGCTACCAGCGGTGGTTTGT
TTGCCGGATCAAGAGCTACCAACTCTTTTTCCGAAGGTAACTGGCTTCAGCAGAGCGCAGATACCAAATA
CTGTTCTTCTAGTGTAGCCGTAGTTAGGCCACCACTTCAAGAACTCTGTAGCACCGCCTACATACCTCGC
TCTGCTAATCCTGTTACCAGTGGCTGCTGCCAGTGGCGATAAGTCGTGTCTTACCGGGTTGGACTCAAGA
CGATAGTTACCGGATAAGGCGCAGCGGTCGGGCTGAACGGGGGGTTCGTGCACACAGCCCAGCTTGGAGC
GAACGACCTACACCGAACTGAGATACCTACAGCGTGAGCTATGAGAAAGCGCCACGCTTCCCGAAGGGAG
AAAGGCGGACAGGTATCCGGTAAGCGGCAGGGTCGGAACAGGAGAGCGCACGAGGGAGCTTCCAGGGGGA
AACGCCTGGTATCTTTATAGTCCTGTCGGGTTTCGCCACCTCTGACTTGAGCGTCGATTTTTGTGATGCT
CGTCAGGGGGGCGGAGCCTATGGAAAAACGCCAGCAACGCGGCCTTTTTACGGTTCCTGGCCTTTTGCTG
GCCTTTTGCTCACATGTTCTTTCCTGCGTTATCCCCTGATTCTGTGGATAACCGTATTACCGCCTTTGAG
TGAGCTGATACCGCTCGCCGCAGCCGAACGACCGAGCGCAGCGAGTCAGTGAGCGAGGAAGCGGAAGAGC
GCCCAATACGCAAACCGCCTCTCCCCGCGCGTTGGCCGATTCATTAATGCAGCAAGCTCATGGCTGACTA
ATTTTTTTTATTTATGCAGAGGCCGAGGCCGCCTCGGCCTCTGAGCTATTCCAGAAGTAGTGAGGAGGCT
TTTTTGGAGGCCTAGGCTTTTGCAAAAAGCTCCCCGTGGCACGACAGGTTTCCCGACTGGAAAGCGGGCA
GTGAGCGCAACGCAATTAATGTGAGTTAGCTCACTCATTAGGCACCCCAGGCTTTACACTTTATGCTTCC
GGCTCGTATGTTGTGTGGAATTGTGAGCGGATAACAATTTCACACAGGAAACAGCTATGACATGATTACG
AATTTCACAAATAAAGCATTTTTTTCACTGCATTCTAGTTGTGGTTTGTCCAAACTCATCAATGTATCTT
ATCATGTCTGGATCAACTGGATAACTCAAGCTAACCAAAATCATCCCAAACTTCCCACCCCATACCCTAT
TACCACTGCCAATTACCTGTGGTTTCATTTACTCTAAACCTGTGATTCCTCTGAATTATTTTCATTTTAA
AGAAATTGTATTTGTTAAATATGTACTACAAACTTAGTAGT
Features (pLannotate 1.2.2; 27 found; start..end, strand, type, name):
    377..634     +  LTR            5' LTR (truncated): truncated 5' long terminal repeat (LTR) from HIV-1
    681..806     +  misc_feature   HIV-1 Ψ: packaging signal of human immunodeficiency virus type 1
    790..1128    +  CDS            HIV-1 gag (fragment): gag protein from human immunodeficiency virus 1; gag
   1303..1536    +  misc_feature   RRE: The Rev response element (RRE) of HIV-1 allows for Rev-dependent mRNA export from the nucleus to the cytoplasm.
   1913..2013    +  CDS            Rev (fragment): human immunodeficiency virus 1 (HIV-1) Rev protein; rev; enhances nuclear export of unspliced and incompletely spliced viral mRNAs
   2058..2175    +  misc_feature   cPPT/CTS: central polypurine tract and central termination sequence of HIV-1
   2223..3401    +  promoter       EF-1α promoter: strong constitutive promoter for human elongation factor EF-1α
   3422..3442    +  protein_bind   attB1: mutant version of attB; core recombination site for the Gateway® BP reaction BP Clonase™
   3454..3933    +  CDS            CCDC28A (fragment): CC28A_HUMAN - Also known as C6orf80. Experimental evidence at protein level: Swiss-Prot protein existence level 1. From Homo sapiens (Human).
   3938..3962    -  protein_bind   attB2: mutant version of attB; recombination site for the Gateway® BP reaction BP Clonase™
   4015..4056    +  CDS            V5 tag: epitope tag from simian virus 5
   4182..4644    +  misc_feature   IRES: internal ribosome entry site (IRES) of the encephalomyocarditis virus (EMCV)
   4658..5377    +  CDS            EGFP: the original enhanced GFP (Yang et al., 1996) mammalian codon-optimized
   5391..5979    +  misc_feature   WPRE: woodchuck hepatitis virus posttranscriptional regulatory element
   5987..6052    +  CDS            nef (fragment): NEF_HV1Z2 - Experimental evidence at protein level: Swiss-Prot protein existence level 1. Extracellular Nef protein targets CD4(+) T-lymphocytes for apoptosis by interacting with CXCR4 surface receptors. From Human immunodeficiency virus type 1 group M subtype D (isolate Z2/CDC-Z34) (HIV-1).
   6054..6287    +  LTR            3' LTR (ΔU3): self-inactivating 3' long terminal repeat (LTR) from HIV-1
   6492..6596    +  promoter       AmpR promoter: bla
   6597..7457    +  CDS            AmpR: β-lactamase; bla; confers resistance to ampicillin, carbenicillin, and related antibiotics
   7628..8216    +  rep_origin     ori: high-copy-number ColE1/pMB1/pBR322/pUC origin of replication
   8399..8453    +  CDS            lacI (fragment): lac repressor; lacI; The lac repressor binds to the lac operator to inhibit transcription in E. coli. This inhibition can be relieved by adding lactose or isopropyl-β-D-thiogalactopyranoside (IPTG).
   8459..8552    +  rep_origin     SV40 ori (fragment): SV40 origin of replication
   8577..8614    +  CDS            lacI (fragment): lac repressor; lacI; The lac repressor binds to the lac operator to inhibit transcription in E. coli. This inhibition can be relieved by adding lactose or isopropyl-β-D-thiogalactopyranoside (IPTG).
   8627..8648    +  protein_bind   CAP binding site: CAP binding activates transcription in the presence of cAMP. E. coli catabolite activator protein
   8663..8693    +  promoter       lac promoter: promoter for the E. coli lac operon
   8701..8717    +  protein_bind   lac operator: The lac repressor binds to the lac operator to inhibit transcription in E. coli. This inhibition can be relieved by adding lactose or isopropyl-β-D-thiogalactopyranoside (IPTG). lac repressor encoded by lacI
   8751..8834    +  polyA_signal   SV40 poly(A) signal (fragment): SV40 polyadenylation signal
   9001..329     +  CDS            nef (fragment) (across the origin): NEF_HV1BR - Experimental evidence at protein level: Swiss-Prot protein existence level 1. Extracellular Nef protein targets CD4(+) T-lymphocytes for apoptosis by interacting with CXCR4 surface receptors (PubMed:14990729). From Human immunodeficiency virus type 1 group M subtype B (isolate BRU/LAI) (HIV-1).
