[The description below was written by a language model from this plasmid's Addgene catalogue record and pLannotate feature annotations shown in this document.]
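Description:
pHAGE-CCDC28A is a lentiviral expression plasmid built on the pHAGE backbone and carrying the wild-type human CCDC28A open reading frame (also known as C6orf80), introduced by Gateway cloning. In bacteria it is maintained through a high-copy ColE1/pUC-type origin and selected with ampicillin via the β-lactamase gene. Short lac regulatory, lacI and SV40 origin/poly(A) fragments annotated in the backbone appear to be cloning remnants rather than functional modules.

The transfer cassette lies between a truncated HIV-1 5' LTR and a ΔU3 self-inactivating 3' LTR. It contains the Ψ packaging signal with an adjoining gag fragment, the Rev response element for Rev-dependent nuclear export of the genomic RNA, and the cPPT/CTS element, which aids nuclear import and transduction. Small nef and rev fragments are residual viral sequence. Within this frame, the constitutive human EF-1α promoter drives the CCDC28A coding sequence, which is flanked by attB1 and attB2 sites left by Gateway recombination. The annotation software labels the coding sequence as a fragment relative to its reference protein. A V5 epitope tag is annotated downstream of attB2, but the record does not say whether the insert reads through into it. An EMCV IRES then allows EGFP to be translated from the same transcript, so that transduced cells can be identified by fluorescence, and a WPRE enhances transcript stability and expression.

The plasmid encodes no viral structural or enzymatic proteins, so particle production requires packaging and envelope functions supplied in trans. Its stated purpose is lentiviral expression of CCDC28A in mammalian cells. It was deposited as a wild-type clone in connection with a systematic study of the functional effects of somatic mutations in cancer.
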