Addgene plasmid #116720: pHAGE-CCDC28A
Purpose: Lentiviral expression of CCDC28A
Depositing lab: Gordon Mills & Kenneth Scott. Depositing organization: Baylor College of Medicine. Publication: Systematic Functional Annotation of Somatic Mutations in Cancer. Ng PK, Li J, Jeong KJ, Shao S, Chen H, Tsang YH, Sengupta S, Wang Z, Bhavana VH, Tran R, Soewito S, Minussi DC, Moreno D, Kong K, Dogruluk T, Lu H, Gao J, Tokheim C, Zhou DC, Johnson AM, Zeng J, Ip CKM, Ju Z, Wester M, Yu S, Li Y, Vellano CP, Schultz N, Karchin R, Ding L, Lu Y, Cheung LWT, Chen K, Shaw KR, Meric-Bernstam F, Scott KL, Yi S, Sahni N, Liang H, Mills GB. Cancer Cell. 2018 Mar 12;33(3):450-462.e10. doi: 10.1016/j.ccell.2018.01.021. PubMed 29533785.
Backbone
  Vector backbone: pHAGE
  Vector type: Lentiviral
Growth in bacteria
  Bacterial resistance: Ampicillin, 100 μg/mL
  Growth temperature: 37°C
  Growth strain: Stbl3
  Copy number: High Copy
Gene/Insert
  Gene/Insert name: CCDC28A
  Species: H. sapiens (human)
  Mutation: WT
  Entrez Gene: CCDC28A (a.k.a. C6orf80, CCRL1AP, MGC131913, DKFZp586D0623)
  Cloning method: Gateway Cloning
Terms and licenses: Academic/Nonprofit Terms; Industry Terms: Not Available to Industry
How to cite: pHAGE-CCDC28A was a gift from Gordon Mills & Kenneth Scott (Addgene plasmid # 116720 ; http://n2t.net/addgene:116720 ; RRID:Addgene_116720)
