>Addgene plasmid #116720 | pHAGE-CCDC28A | depositor partial sequence | sequence record 219595 | insert
ATGCCAAAAAAAAATGCCATTCCAGTGAGTAAAAGCACAGGGTTTTCAAATCCTGCATCACAGTCAACTT
CACAGCGACCAAAGTTAAAAAGAGTGATGAAAGAAAAGACCAAACCTCAGGGTGGAGAGGGCAAAGGCGC
TCAGTCAACTCCGATCCAGCACTCCTTCCTCACTGATGTCTCAGATGTTCAGGAGATGGAGAGAGGGCTG
CTCAGTCTTTTGAATGATTTCCACTCTGGAAAACTTCAAGCATTTGGAAATGAATGTTCCATTGAACAGA
TGGAACATGTTCGGGGAATGCAGGAGAAATTAGCTCGCTTGAATTTGGAGCTCTATGGGGAGTTAGAGGA
ACTTCCTGAGGATAAGAGAAAAACAGCCAGTGACTCCAATCTGGATAGGCTTCTGTCAGATTTAGAAGAA
TTGAATTCTTCCATACAAAAACTCCATTTGGCAGATGCACAAGATGTTCCAAATACTTCTGCTAGCTAA
